>Addgene plasmid #56375 | Clover-ZO1-C-14 | depositor partial sequence | sequence record 87271 | insert sequence
GCTAGCGCTACCGGTCGCCACCATGGTGAGCAAGGGCGAGGAGCTGTTCACCGGGGTGGTGCCCATCCTG
GTCGAGCTGGACGGCGACGTAAACGGCCACAAGTTCAGCGTCCGCGGCGAGGGCGAGGGCGATGCCACCA
ACGGCAAGCTGACCCTGAAGTTCATCTGCACCACCGGCAAGCTGCCCGTGCCCTGGCCCACCCTCGTGAC
CACCTTCGGCTACGGCGTGGCCTGCTTCAGCCGCTACCCCGACCACATGAAGCAGCACGACTTCTTCAAG
TCCGCCATGCCCGAAGGCTACGTCCAGGAGCGCACCATCTCTTTCAAGGACGACGGTACCTACAAGACCC
GCGCCGAGGTGAAGTTCGAGGGCGACACCCTGGTGAACCGCATCGAGCTGAAGGGCATCGACTTCAAGGA
GGACGGCAACATCCTGGGGCACAAGCTGGAGTACAACTTCAACAGCCACAACGTCTATATCACGGCCGAC
AAGCAGAAGAACGGCATCAAGGCTAACTTCAAGATCCGCCACAACGTTGAGGACGGCAGCGTGCAGCTCG
CCGACCACTACCAGCAGAACACCCCCATCGGCGACGGCCCCGTGCTGCTGCCCGACAACCACTACCTGAG
CCATCAGTCCGCCCTGAGCAAAGACCCCAACGAGAAGCGCGATCACATGGTCCTGCTGGAGTTCGTGACC
GCCGCCGGGATCACTCTCGGCATGGACGAGCTGTACAAGTCCGGAAGTGCTGGGAGCGCAAGCGGAAGCG
GAGGCTCCGGTGAGGAAACAGCTATATGGGAACAACATACAGTGACGCTTCACAGGGCTCCTGGATTTGG
ATTTGGAATTGCAATATCTGGTGGACGAGATAATCCTCATTTTCAGAGTGGGGAAACGTCAATAGTGATT
TCAGATGTGCTGAAAGGAGGACCAGCTGAAGGACAGCTACAGGAAAATGACCGAGTTGCAATGGTTAACG
GAGTTTCAATGGATAATGTTGAACATGCTTTTGCTGTTCAGCAACTAAGGAAAAGTGGGAAAAATGCAAA
AATTACAATTAGAAGGAAGAAGAAAGTTCAAATACCAGTAAGTCGTCCTGATCCTGAACCAGTATCTGAT
AATGAAGAAGATAGTTATGATGAGGAAATACATGATCCAAGAAGTGGCCGGAGTGGTGTGGTTAACAGAA
GGAGTGAGAAGATTTGGCCGAGGGATAGAAGTGCAAGTAGAGAGAGGAGCTTGTCCCCGCGGTCAGACAG
GCGGTCAGTGGCTTCCAGCCAGCCTGCTAAACCTACTAAAGTCACACTGGTGAAATCCCGGAAAAATGAA
GAATATGGTCTTCGATTGGCAAGCCATATATTTGTTAAGGAAATTTCACAAGATAGTTTGGCAGCAAGAG
ATGGCAATATTCAAGAAGGTGATGTTGTATTGAAGATAAATGGTACTGTGACAGAAAATATGTCATTGAC
AGATGCAAAGACATTGATAGAAAGGTCTAAAGGCAAATTAAAAATGGTAGTTCAAAGAGATGAACGGGCT
ACGCTATTGAATGTCCCTGATCTTTCTGACAGCATCCACTCTGCTAATGCCTCTGAGAGAGACGACATTT
CAGAAATTCAGTCACTGGCATCAGATCATTCTGGTCGATCACACGATAGGCCTCCCCGCCGCAGCCGGTC
ACGATCTCCTGACCAGCGGTCAGAGCCTTCTGATCATTCCAGGCACTCGCCGCAGCAGCCAAGCAATGGC
AGTCTGCGGAGTAGAGATGAAGAGAGAATTTCTAAACCTGGGGCTGTCTCAACTCCTGTAAAGCATGCTG
ATGATCACACACCTAAAACAGTGGAAGAAGTTACAGTTGAAAGAAATGAGAAACAAACACCTTCTCTTCC
AGAACCAAAGCCTGTGTATGCCCAAGTTGGCAACCAGATGTGGATTTACCTGTCAGTCCATCTGATGGTG
TCCTACCTAATTCAACTCATGAAGATGGGATTTCTTCGGCCCAGCATGAAATTGGTAAAATTCAGAAAAG
GAGATAGTGTGGGTTTGCGGCTGGCTGGTGGAAATGATGTTGGAATATTTGTAGCTGGCGTTCTAGAAGA
TAGCCCTGCAGCCAAGGAAGGCTTAGAGGAAGGTGATCAAATTCTCAGGGTAAACAACGTAGATTTTACA
AATATCATAAGAGAAGAAGCCGTCCTTTTCCTGCTTGACCTCCCTAAAGGAGAAGAAGTGACCATATTGG
CTCAGAAGAAGAAGGATGTTTATCGTCGCATTGTAGAATCAGATGTAGGAGATTCTTTCTATATTAGAAC
CCATTTTGAATATGAAAAGGAATCTCCCTATGGACTTAGTTTTAACAAAGGAGAGGTGTTCCGTGCTGTG
GATACCTTGTACAATGGAAAACTGGGCTCTTGGCTTGCTATTCGAATTGGTAAAAATCATAAGGAGGTAG
AACGAGGCATCATCCCTAATAAGAACAGAGCTGAGCAGCTCGCCAGTGTACAGTATACACTTCCAAAAAC
AGCAGGCGGAGACCGTGCTGACTTCTGGAGATTCAGAGGTCTTCGCAGCTCCAAGAGAAATCTTCGAAAA
AGCAGAGAGGATTTGTCCGCTCAGCCTGTTCAAACAAAGTTTCCAGCTTATGAAAGAGTGGTTCTTCGAG
AAGCTGGATTTCTGAGGCCTGTAACCATTTTTGGACCAATAGCTGATGTTGCCAGAGAAAAGCTGGCAAG
AGAAGAACCAGATATTTATCAAATTGCAAAGAGTGAACCACGAGACGCTGGAACTGACCAACGTAGCTCT
GGCTATATTCGCCTGCATACAATAAAGCAAATCATAGATCAAGACAAACATGCTTTATTAGATGTAACAC
CAAATGCAGTTGATCGTCTTAACTATGCCCAGTGGTATCCAATTGTTGTATTTCTTAACCCTGATTCTAA
GCAAGGAGTAAAAACAATGAGAATGAGGTTATGTCCAGAATCTCGGAAAAGTGCCAGGAAGTTATACGAG
CGATCTCATAAACTTGCTAAAAATAATCACCATCTTTTTACAACTACAATTAACTTAAATTCAATGAATG
ATGGTTGGTATGGTGCGCTGAAAGAAGCAGTTCAACAACAGCAAAACCAGCTGGTATGGGTTTCCGAGGG
AAAGGCGGATGGTGCTACAAGTGATGACCTTGATTTGCATGATGATCGTCTGTCCTACCTGTCAGCTCCA
GGTAGTGAATACTCAATGTATAGCACGGACAGTAGACACACTTCTGACTATGAAGACACAGACACAGAAG
GCGGGGCCTACACTGATCAAGAACTAGATGAAACTCTTAATGATGAGGTTGGGACTCCACCGGAGTCTGC
CATTACACGGTCCTCTGAGCCTGTAAGAGAGGACTCCTCTGGAATGCATCATGAAAACCAAACATATCCT
CCTTACTCACCACAAGCGCAGCCACAACCAATTCATAGAATAGACTCCCCTGGATTTAAGCCAGCCTCTC
AACAGAAAGCAGAAGCTTCATCTCCAGTCCCTTACCTTTCGCCTGAAACAAACCCAGCATCATCAACCTC
TGCTGTTAATCATAATGTAAATTTAACTAATGTCAGACTGGAGGAGCCCACCCCAGCTCCTTCCACCTCT
TACTCACCACAAGCTGATTCTTTAAGAACACCAAGTACTGAGGCAGCTCACATAATGCTAAGAGATCAAG
AACCATCATTGTCGTCGCATGTAGATCCAACAAAGGTGTATAGAAAGGACCCATATCCCGAGGAAATGAT
GAGGCAGAACCATGTTTTGAAACAGCCAGCCGTTAGTCACCCAGGGCACAGGCCAGACAAAGAGCCTAAT
CTGACCTATGAACCCCAACTCCCATACGTAGAGAAACAAGCCAGCAGAGACCTGGAGCAGCCCACATACA
GATACGAGTCCTCAAGCTATACGGACCAGTTTTCTCGAAACTATGAACATCGTCTGCGATACGAAGATCG
CGTCCCCATGTATGAAGAACAGTGGTCATATTATGATGACAAACAGCCCTACCCATCTCGGCCACCTTTT
GATAATCAGCACTCTCAAGACCTTGACTCCAGACAGCATCCCGAAGAGTCCTCAGAACGAGGGTACTTTC
CACGTTTTGAAGAGCCAGCCCCTCTGTCTTACGACAGCAGACCACGTTACGAACAGGCACCTAGAGCATC
CGCCCTGCGGCACGAAGAGCAGCCAGCTCCTGGGTATGACACACATGGTAGACTCAGACCGGAAGCCCAG
CCCCACCCTTCAGCAGGGCCCAAGCCTGCAGAGTCCAAGCAGTATTTTGAGCAATATTCACGCAGTTACG
AGCAAGTACCACCCCAAGGATTTACCTCTAGAGCAGGTCATTTTGAGCCTCTCCATGGTGCTGCAGCTGT
CCCTCCGCTGATACCTTCATCTCAGCATAAGCCAGAAGCTCTGCCTTCAAACACCAAACCACTGCCTCCA
CCCCCAACTCAAACCGAAGAAGAGGAAGATCCAGCAATGAAGCCACAGTCTGTACTCACCAGAGTTAAGA
TGTTTGAAAACAAAAGGTCTGCATCCTTAGAGACCAAGAAGGATGTAAATGACACTGGCAGTTTTAAGCC
TCCAGAAGTAGCATCTAAACCTTCAGGTGCTCCCATCATTGGTCCCAAACCCACTTCTCAGAATCAATTC
AGTGAACATGACAAAACTCTGTACAGGATTCCAGAACCTCAAAAACCTCAACTGAAGCCACCTGAAGATA
TTGTTCGGTCCAATCATTATGACCCTGAAGAAGATGAAGAATATTATCGAAAACAGCTGTCATACTTTGA
CCGAAGAAGTTTTGAGAATAAGCCTCCTGCACACATTGCTGCCAGCCATCTCTCCGAGCCTGCAAAGCCA
GCTCATTCTCAGAATCAATCAAATTTTTCTAGTTATTCTTCAAAGGGAAAGCCTCCTGAAGCTGATGGTG
TGGATAGATCATTTGGCGAGAAACGCTATGAACCCATCCAGGCCACTCCCCCTCCTCCTCCATTGCCCTC
GCAGTATGCCCAGCCATCTCAGCCTGTCACCAGCGCGTCTCTCCACATACATTCTAAGGGAGCACATGGT
GAAGGTAATTCAGTGTCATTGGATTTTCAGAATTCCTTAGTGTCCAAACCAGACCCACCTCCATCTCAGA
ATAAGCCAGCAACTTTCAGACCACCAAACCGAGAAGATACTGCTCAGGCAGCTTTCTATCCCCAGAAAAG
TTTTCCAGATAAAGCCCCAGTTAATGGAACTGAACAGACTCAGAAAACAGTCACTCCAGCATACAATCGA
TTCACACCAAAACCATATACAAGTTCTGCCCGACCATTTGAACGCAAGTTTGAAAGTCCTAAATTCAATC
ACAATCTTCTGCCAAGTGAAACTGCACATAAACCTGACTTGTCTTCAAAAACTCCCACTTCTCCAAAAAC
TCTTGTGAAATCGCACAGTTTGGCACAGCCTCCTGAGTTTGACAGTGGAGTTGAAACTTTCTCTATCCAT
GCAGAGAAGCCTAAATATCAAATAAATAATATCAGCACAGTGCCTAAAGCTATTCCTGTGAGTCCTTCAG
CTGTGGAAGAGGATGAAGATGAAGATGGTCATACTGTGGTGGCCACAGCCCGAGGCATATTTAACAGCAA
TGGGGGCGTGCTGAGTTCCATAGAAACTGGTGTTAGTATAATTATCCCTCAAGGAGCCATTCCCGAAGGA
GTTGAGCAGGAAATCTATTTCAAGGTCTGCCGGGACAACAGCATCCTTCCACCTTTAGATAAAGAGAAAG
GTGAAACACTGCTGAGTCCTTTGGTGATGTGTGGTCCCCATGGCCTCAAGTTCCTGAAGCCTGTGGAGCT
GCGCTTACCACACTGTGATCCTAAAACCTGGCAAAACAAGTGTCTTCCCGGAGATCCAAATTATCTCGTT
GGAGCAAACTGTGTTTCTGTCCTTATTGACCACTTTTAAGGATCCACCGGATCTAGATAACTGAT
