>Addgene plasmid #56375 | Clover-ZO1-C-14 | addgene partial sequence | sequence record 121656 | CMV-F 5'-CGCAAATGGGCGGTAGGCGTG-3'
GAGCTGGTTTAGTGAACCGTCAGATCCGCTAGCGCTACCGGTCGCCACCATGGTGAGCAAGGGCGAGGAG
CTGTTCACCGGGGTGGTGCCCATCCTGGTCGAGCTGGACGGCGACGTAAACGGCCACAAGTTCAGCGTCC
GCGGCGAGGGCGAGGGCGATGCCACCAACGGCAAGCTGACCCTGAAGTTCATCTGCACCACCGGCAAGCT
GCCCGTGCCCTGGCCCACCCTCGTGACCACCTTCGGCTACGGCGTGGCCTGCTTCAGCCGCTACCCCGAC
CACATGAAGCAGCACGACTTCTTCAAGTCCGCCATGCCCGAAGGCTACGTCCAGGAGCGCACCATCTCTT
TCAAGGACGACGGTACCTACAAGACCCGCGCCGAGGTGAAGTTCGAGGGCGACACCCTGGTGAACCGCAT
CGAGCTGAAGGGCATCGACTTCAAGGAGGACGGCAACATCCTGGGGCACAAGCTGGAGTACAACTTCAAC
AGCCACAACGTCTATATCACGGCCGACAAGCAGAAGAACGGCATCAAGGCTAACTTCAAGATCCGCCACA
ACGTTGAGGACGGCAGCGTGCAGCTCGCCGACCACTACCAGCAGAACACCCCCATCGGCGACGGCCCCGT
GCTGCTGCCCGACAACCACTACCTGAGCCATCAGTCCGCCCTGAGCAAAGACCCCAACGAGAAGCGCGAT
CACATGGTCCTGCTGGAGTTCGTGACCGCCGCCGGGATCACTCTCGGCATGGACGAGCTGTACAAGTCCG
GAAGTGCTGGGAGCGCAAGCGGAAGCGGAGGCTCCGGTGAGGAAACAGCTATATGGGAACAACATACAGT
GACGCTTCACAGGGCTCCTGGATTTGGATTTGGAATTGCAATATCTGG
