[The description below was written by a language model from this plasmid's Addgene catalogue record.]
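Description:
Clover-ZO1-C-14 is a mammalian expression plasmid built on the Clover-C1 backbone (about 4.75 kb without the insert), a C1-style fusion vector in which the fluorescent protein sits upstream of the cloning site. It is propagated in E. coli as a high-copy plasmid under kanamycin selection. It also carries a neomycin resistance marker, so that transfected mammalian cells can be selected with G418. No feature table accompanies the record, so the origin of replication and the promoter driving the resistance marker are not stated.

The payload is human ZO1 (TJP1, zonula occludens-1), a scaffolding protein of the cytoplasmic face of tight junctions. It is expressed from the CMV immediate-early promoter, a strong constitutive promoter in most mammalian cell lines. The choice of 3′ sequencing primer suggests that an SV40 polyadenylation signal lies downstream of the insert. Clover, a bright green fluorescent protein with recorded excitation and emission maxima of 505 and 515 nm, is supplied by the backbone and fused to the N-terminus of ZO1. The "C-14" suffix may refer to the C-type vector orientation and a linker length, but the record does not explain it, and the cloning method is listed as unknown.

The stated purpose is localization to tight junctions, so the construct serves as a fluorescent marker of cell–cell junctions in live or fixed epithelial and other mammalian cells. It belongs to a set of fusion constructs associated with work on bright green and red fluorescent proteins developed to improve FRET dynamic range, where such fusions show how Clover performs as a tag on a correctly targeted cellular protein.
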