Addgene plasmid #56375: Clover-ZO1-C-14
Purpose: Localization: Tight Junctions, Excitation: 505, Emission: 515
Depositing lab: Michael Davidson. Depositing organization: Florida State University, Tallahassee. Publication: Improving FRET dynamic range with bright green and red fluorescent proteins. Lam AJ, St-Pierre F, Gong Y, Marshall JD, Cranfill PJ, Baird MA, McKeown MR, Wiedenmann J, Davidson MW, Schnitzer MJ, Tsien RY, Lin MZ. Nat Methods. 2012 Sep 9. doi: 10.1038/nmeth.2171. PubMed 22961245.
Backbone
  Vector backbone: Clover-C1
  Backbone size w/o insert (bp): 4750
  Vector type: Mammalian Expression
  Selectable markers: Neomycin (select with G418)
Growth in bacteria
  Bacterial resistance: Kanamycin, 50 μg/mL
  Growth temperature: 37°C
  Growth strain: DH5alpha
  Copy number: High Copy
Gene/Insert
  Gene/Insert name: ZO1 (alt name: NM_003257.1)
  Species: H. sapiens (human)
  Entrez Gene: TJP1 (a.k.a. ZO-1)
  Promoter: CMV
  Tag / fusion protein: Clover (N terminal on backbone)
  Cloning method: Unknown
  Sequencing primers: 5′ CMV-F; 3′ SV40pA-R
Terms and licenses: Academic/Nonprofit Terms; Industry Terms
Depositor comments: . Excitation = 505; Emission = 515
How to cite: Clover-ZO1-C-14 was a gift from Michael Davidson (Addgene plasmid # 56375 ; http://n2t.net/addgene:56375 ; RRID:Addgene_56375)
